>Addgene plasmid #108728 | pBW2231_pCAG-PV1-GAI-L1-iCre-257C-NLS-BGHpA | depositor full sequence | sequence record 205009 | Full Sequence
CCCAAGCTTGGCGTAATCATGGTCATAGCTGTTTCCTGTGTGAAATTGTTATCCGCTCACAATTCCACAC
AACATACGAGCCGGAAGCATAAAGTGTAAAGCCTGGGGTGCCTAATGAGTGAGCTAACTCACATTAATTG
CGTTGCGCTCACTGCCCGCTTTCCAGTCGGGAAACCTGTCGTGCCAGCGGATCCGCATCTCAATTAGTCA
GCAACCATAGTCCCGCCCCTAACTCCGCCCAGTTCCGCCCATTCTCCGCCCCATGGCTGACTAATTTTTT
TTATTTATGCAGAGGCCGAGGCCGCCTCGGCCTCTGAGCTATTCCAGAAGTAGTGAGGAGGCTTTTTTGG
AGGCCTAGGCTTTTGCAAAAAGCTAACTTGTTTATTGCAGCTTATAATGGTTACAAATAAAGCAATAGCA
TCACAAATTTCACAAATAAAGCATTTTTTTCACTGCATTCTAGTTGTGGTTTGTCCAAACTCATCAATGT
ATCTTATCATGTCTGGATCCGCTGCATTAATGAATCGGCCAACGCGCGGGGAGAGGCGGTTTGCGTATTG
GGCGCTCTTCCGCTTCCTCGCTCACTGACTCGCTGCGCTCGGTCGTTCGGCTGCGGCGAGCGGTATCAGC
TCACTCAAAGGCGGTAATACGGTTATCCACAGAATCAGGGGATAACGCAGGAAAGAACATGTGAGCAAAA
GGCCAGCAAAAGGCCAGGAACCGTAAAAAGGCCGCGTTGCTGGCGTTTTTCCATAGGCTCCGCCCCCCTG
ACGAGCATCACAAAAATCGACGCTCAAGTCAGAGGTGGCGAAACCCGACAGGACTATAAAGATACCAGGC
GTTTCCCCCTGGAAGCTCCCTCGTGCGCTCTCCTGTTCCGACCCTGCCGCTTACCGGATACCTGTCCGCC
TTTCTCCCTTCGGGAAGCGTGGCGCTTTCTCATAGCTCACGCTGTAGGTATCTCAGTTCGGTGTAGGTCG
TTCGCTCCAAGCTGGGCTGTGTGCACGAACCCCCCGTTCAGCCCGACCGCTGCGCCTTATCCGGTAACTA
TCGTCTTGAGTCCAACCCGGTAAGACACGACTTATCGCCACTGGCAGCAGCCACTGGTAACAGGATTAGC
AGAGCGAGGTATGTAGGCGGTGCTACAGAGTTCTTGAAGTGGTGGCCTAACTACGGCTACACTAGAAGAA
CAGTATTTGGTATCTGCGCTCTGCTGAAGCCAGTTACCTTCGGAAAAAGAGTTGGTAGCTCTTGATCCGG
CAAACAAACCACCGCTGGTAGCGGTGGTTTTTTTGTTTGCAAGCAGCAGATTACGCGCAGAAAAAAAGGA
TCTCAAGAAGATCCTTTGATCTTTTCTACGGGGTCTGACGCTCAGTGGAACGAAAACTCACGTTAAGGGA
TTTTGGTCATGAGATTATCAAAAAGGATCTTCACCTAGATCCTTTTAAATTAAAAATGAAGTTTTAAATC
AATCTAAAGTATATATGAGTAAACTTGGTCTGACAGTTACCAATGCTTAATCAGTGAGGCACCTATCTCA
GCGATCTGTCTATTTCGTTCATCCATAGTTGCCTGACTCCCCGTCGTGTAGATAACTACGATACGGGAGG
GCTTACCATCTGGCCCCAGTGCTGCAATGATACCGCGAGACCCACGCTCACCGGCTCCAGATTTATCAGC
AATAAACCAGCCAGCCGGAAGGGCCGAGCGCAGAAGTGGTCCTGCAACTTTATCCGCCTCCATCCAGTCT
ATTAATTGTTGCCGGGAAGCTAGAGTAAGTAGTTCGCCAGTTAATAGTTTGCGCAACGTTGTTGCCATTG
CTACAGGCATCGTGGTGTCACGCTCGTCGTTTGGTATGGCTTCATTCAGCTCCGGTTCCCAACGATCAAG
GCGAGTTACATGATCCCCCATGTTGTGCAAAAAAGCGGTTAGCTCCTTCGGTCCTCCGATCGTTGTCAGA
AGTAAGTTGGCCGCAGTGTTATCACTCATGGTTATGGCAGCACTGCATAATTCTCTTACTGTCATGCCAT
CCGTAAGATGCTTTTCTGTGACTGGTGAGTACTCAACCAAGTCATTCTGAGAATAGTGTATGCGGCGACC
GAGTTGCTCTTGCCCGGCGTCAATACGGGATAATACCGCGCCACATAGCAGAACTTTAAAAGTGCTCATC
ATTGGAAAACGTTCTTCGGGGCGAAAACTCTCAAGGATCTTACCGCTGTTGAGATCCAGTTCGATGTAAC
CCACTCGTGCACCCAACTGATCTTCAGCATCTTTTACTTTCACCAGCGTTTCTGGGTGAGCAAAAACAGG
AAGGCAAAATGCCGCAAAAAAGGGAATAAGGGCGACACGGAAATGTTGAATACTCATACTCTTCCTTTTT
CAATATTATTGAAGCATTTATCAGGGTTATTGTCTCATGAGCGGATACATATTTGAATGTATTTAGAAAA
ATAAACAAATAGGGGTTCCGCGCACATTTCCCCGAAAAGTGCCACCTGGGTCGACATTGATTATTGACTA
GTTATTAATAGTAATCAATTACGGGGTCATTAGTTCATAGCCCATATATGGAGTTCCGCGTTACATAACT
TACGGTAAATGGCCCGCCTGGCTGACCGCCCAACGACCCCCGCCCATTGACGTCAATAATGACGTATGTT
CCCATAGTAACGCCAATAGGGACTTTCCATTGACGTCAATGGGTGGAGTATTTACGGTAAACTGCCCACT
TGGCAGTACATCAAGTGTATCATATGCCAAGTACGCCCCCTATTGACGTCAATGACGGTAAATGGCCCGC
CTGGCATTATGCCCAGTACATGACCTTATGGGACTTTCCTACTTGGCAGTACATCTACGTATTAGTCATC
GCTATTACCATGGTCGAGGTGAGCCCCACGTTCTGCTTCACTCTCCCCATCTCCCCCCCCTCCCCACCCC
CAATTTTGTATTTATTTATTTTTTAATTATTTTGTGCAGCGATGGGGGCGGGGGGGGGGGGGGCGCGCGC
CAGGCGGGGCGGGGCGGGGCGAGGGGCGGGGCGGGGCGAGGCGGAAAGGTGCGGCGGCAGCCAATCAGAG
CGGCGCGCTCCGAAAGTTTCCTTTTATGGCGAGGCGGCGGCGGCGGCGGCCCTATAAAAAGCGAAGCGCG
CGGCGGGCGGGAGTCGCTGCGTTGCCTTCGCCCCGTGCCCCGCTCCGCGCCGCCTCGCGCCGCCCGCCCC
GGCTCTGACTGACCGCGTTACTCCCACAGGTGAGCGGGCGGGACGGCCCTTCTCCTCCGGGCTGTAATTA
GCGCTTGGTTTAATGACGGCTCGTTTCTTTTCTGTGGCTGCGTGAAAGCCTTAAAGGGCTCCGGGAGGGC
CCTTTGTGCGGGGGGGAGCGGCTCGGGGGGTGCGTGCGTGTGTGTGTGCGTGGGGAGCGCCGCGTGCGGC
TCCGCGCTGCCCGGCGGCTGTGAGCGCTGCGGGCGCGGCGCGGGGCTTTGTGCGCTCCGCAGTGTGCGCG
AGGGGAGCGCGGCCGGGGGCGGTGCCCCGCGGTGCGGGGGGGGCTGCGAGGGGAACAAAGGCTGCGTGCG
GGGTGTGTGCGTGGGGGGGTGAGCAGGGGGTGTGGGCGCGGCGGTCGGGCTGTAACCCCCCCCTGCACCC
CCCTCCCCGAGTTGCTGAGCACGGCCCGGCTTCGGGTGCGGGGCTCCGTACGGGGCGTGGCGCGGGGCTC
GCCGTGCCGGGCGGGGGGTGGCGGCAGGTGGGGGTGCCGGGCGGGGCGGGGCCGCCTCGGGCCGGGGAGG
GCTCGGGGGAGGGGCGCGGCGGCCCCCGGAGCGCCGGCGGCTGTCGAGGCGCGGCGAGCCGCAGCCATTG
CCTTTTATGGTAATCGTGCGAGAGGGCGCAGGGACTTCCTTTGTCCCAAATCTGTGCGGAGCCGAAATCT
GGGAGGCGCCGCCGCACCCCCTCTAGCGGGCGCGGGGCGAAGCGGTGCGGCGCCGGCAGGAAGGAAATGG
GCGGGGAGGGCCTTCGTGCGTCGCCGCGCCGCCGTCCCCTTCTCCCTCTCCAGCCTCGGGGCTGTCCGCG
GGGGGACGGCTGCCTTCGGGGGGGACGGGGCAGGGCGGGGTTCGGCTTCTGGCGTGTGACCGGCGGCTCT
AGAGCCTCTGCTAACCATGTTCATGCCTTCTTCTTTTTCCTACAGCTCCTGGGCAACGTGCTGGTTATTG
TGCTGTCTCATCATTTTGGCAAAGAATTGATTAATTCGAGCGAAGGCGCGCCCATTACTCGCATCCATTC
TCAGGCTGTCTCGTCTCGTCTCGCACGCGTGCCGCCACCATGAAGCGGGACCACCACCATCACCATCATC
AGGACAAGAAAACCATGATGATGAACGAAGAGGACGACGGCAACGGCATGGACGAGCTGCTGGCTGTGCT
GGGCTACAAAGTGCGGAGCAGCGAGATGGCCGACGTGGCCCAGAAACTGGAACAGCTGGAAGTGATGATG
AGCAACGTGCAGGAAGATGACCTGTCCCAGCTGGCCACCGAGACAGTGCACTACAACCCCGCCGAGCTGT
ACACCTGGCTGGACTCCATGCTGACCGACCTGAACTCCGGAGGGTCTGGCTCCGGATCAAGTGGTGGCAG
CGGTACCTCCACCCGGGCCCTGGAAGGGATCTTTGAGGCCACCCACCGCCTGATCTATGGTGCCAAGGAT
GACTCTGGGCAGAGATACCTGGCCTGGTCTGGCCACTCTGCCAGAGTGGGTGCTGCCAGGGACATGGCCA
GGGCTGGTGTGTCCATCCCTGAAATCATGCAGGCTGGTGGCTGGACCAATGTGAACATTGTGATGAACTA
CATCAGAAACCTGGACTCTGAGACTGGGGCCATGGTGAGGCTGCTCGAGGATGGGGACCCCAAGAAAAAG
CGGAAGGTGTGAGAATTCCTGTGCCTTCTAGTTGCCAGCCATCTGTTGTTTGCCCCTCCCCCGTGCCTTC
CTTGACCCTGGAAGGTGCCACTCCCACTGTCCTTTCCTAATAAAATGAGGAAATTGCATCGCATTGTCTG
AGTAGGTGTCATTCTATTCTGGGGGGTGGGGTGGGGCAGGACAGCAAGGGGGAGGATTGGGAAGACAATA
GCAGGCATGCTGGGGATGCGGTGGGCTCTATGGCTTCTGAGGCGGAAAGAACCAGCTGGGGCTCTAGGGG
GTATCCCCACGCGCCCTGTAGCGTGTACCGCTGGGAGTTCGTAGACGGAAACAAACGCAGAATCCAAGCG
CGGCCGCCCAGGATACATAGATTACCACAACTCCGAGCCCTTCCACCGCTAGCGCACTCCTCAGGTGCAG
GCTGCCTATCAGAAGGTGGTGGCTGGTGTGGCCAATGCCCTGGCTCACAAATACCACTGAGATCTTTTTC
CCTCTGCCAAAAATTATGGGGACATCATGAAGCCCCTTGAGCATCTGACTTCTGGCTAATAAAGGAAATT
TATTTTCATTGCAATAGTGTGTTGGAATTTTTTGTGTCTCTCACTCGGAAGGACATATGGGAGGGCAAAT
CATTTAAAACATCAGAATGAGTATTTGGTTTAGAGTTTGGCAACATATGCCCATATGCTGGCTGCCATGA
ACAAAGGTTGGCTATAAAGAGGTCATCAGTATATGAAACAGCCCCCTGCTGTCCATTCCTTATTCCATAG
AAAAGCCTTGACTTGAGGTTAGATTTTTTTTATATTTTGTTTTGTGTTATTTTTTTCTTTAACATCCCTA
AAATTTTCCTTACATGTTTTACTAGCCAGATTTTTCCTCCTCTCCTGACTACTCCCAGTCATAGCTGTCC
CTCTTCTCTTATGGAGATCCCTCGACCTGCAG
Features (pLannotate 1.2.2; 20 found; start..end, strand, type, name):
     46..62      -  protein_bind   lac operator: The lac repressor binds to the lac operator to inhibit transcription in E. coli. This inhibition can be relieved by adding lactose or isopropyl-β-D-thiogalactopyranoside (IPTG). lac repressor encoded by lacI
     70..100     -  promoter       lac promoter: promoter for the E. coli lac operon
    115..136     -  protein_bind   CAP binding site: CAP binding activates transcription in the presence of cAMP. E. coli catabolite activator protein
    149..188     -  CDS            lacI (fragment): lac repressor; lacI; The lac repressor binds to the lac operator to inhibit transcription in E. coli. This inhibition can be relieved by adding lactose or isopropyl-β-D-thiogalactopyranoside (IPTG).
    195..217     +  promoter       SV40 promoter (fragment): SV40 enhancer and early promoter
    221..355     +  rep_origin     SV40 ori: SV40 origin of replication
    375..509     +  polyA_signal   SV40 poly(A) signal: SV40 polyadenylation signal
    511..565     -  CDS            lacI (fragment): lac repressor; lacI; The lac repressor binds to the lac operator to inhibit transcription in E. coli. This inhibition can be relieved by adding lactose or isopropyl-β-D-thiogalactopyranoside (IPTG).
    748..1336    -  rep_origin     ori: high-copy-number ColE1/pMB1/pBR322/pUC origin of replication
   1507..2367    -  CDS            AmpR: β-lactamase; bla; confers resistance to ampicillin, carbenicillin, and related antibiotics
   2368..2472    -  promoter       AmpR promoter: bla
   2503..2882    +  enhancer       CMV enhancer: human cytomegalovirus immediate early enhancer
   2884..3159    +  promoter       chicken β-actin promoter: No description available
   3160..4175    +  intron         chimeric intron: chimera between introns from chicken β-actin and rabbit β-globin
   4310..4585    +  CDS            GAI (fragment): GAI_ARATH - Also known as RGA2 From Arabidopsis thaliana (Mouse-ear cress).
   4610..4888    +  CDS            cre (fragment): RECR_BPP1 - Experimental evidence at protein level: Swiss-Prot protein existence level 1. Catalyzes site-specific recombination between two 34-base- pair LOXP sites. Its role is to maintain the phage genome as a monomeric unit-copy plasmid in the lysogenic state. From Escherichia phage P1 (Bacteriophage P1).
   4919..5143    +  polyA_signal   bGH poly(A) signal: bovine growth hormone polyadenylation signal
   5147..5168    +  promoter       SV40 promoter (fragment): SV40 enhancer and early promoter
   5306..5377    +  CDS            HBB (fragment): HBB_PONPY - Experimental evidence at transcript level: Swiss-Prot protein existence level 2. Involved in oxygen transport from the lung to the various peripheral tissues. From Pongo pygmaeus (Bornean orangutan).
   5448..5503    +  polyA_signal   β-globin poly(A) signal: rabbit β-globin polyadenylation signal (Gil and Proudfoot, 1987)
