[The description below was written by a language model from this plasmid's Addgene catalogue record and pLannotate feature annotations shown in this document.]
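Description:
pBW2231_pCAG-PV1-GAI-L1-iCre-257C-NLS-BGHpA is a 5.8 kb mammalian expression plasmid built on the pCAGGS backbone that encodes one half of a chemically inducible split Cre recombinase. It is propagated in E. coli as a high-copy plasmid through a ColE1/pUC-type origin and selected with ampicillin via the β-lactamase gene. The backbone also carries an SV40 origin of replication, an SV40 poly(A) signal and remnants of lac regulatory sequences, none of which contribute to the payload's function.

Expression is driven by the CAG promoter, annotated here as its three parts: the CMV immediate-early enhancer, the chicken β-actin promoter and a chimeric β-actin/β-globin intron, which together give strong, broadly active transcription in mammalian cells. The open reading frame fuses a fragment of Arabidopsis thaliana GAI, a chemically induced dimerization (CID) domain, at the N terminus to the C-terminal portion of Cre (residue 257 to the end). The construct name indicates an intervening linker (L1), and a nuclear localization signal sits at the C terminus. The transcript is terminated by a bovine growth hormone poly(A) signal, followed by the residual rabbit β-globin sequence and poly(A) signal of the parental vector. The "PV1" element in the name is not explained in the record.

On its own this Cre fragment should be inactive. It is evidently meant to be co-expressed with a complementary N-terminal Cre fragment fused to GAI's dimerization partner, so that adding the dimerizing small molecule brings the halves together and restores loxP recombination. The record does not name the partner construct or the inducer. The plasmid belongs to a synthetic biology toolkit of chemical- and light-inducible recombinases for mammalian cells and mice.
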