Addgene plasmid #108728: pBW2231_pCAG-PV1-GAI-L1-iCre-257C-NLS-BGHpA
Purpose: Expresses aa257 to C-terminus of Cre recombinase fused to GAI CID
Depositing lab: Wilson Wong. Depositing organization: Boston University Main Campus. Publication: High-performance chemical- and light-inducible recombinases in mammalian cells and mice. Weinberg BH, Cho JH, Agarwal Y, Pham NTH, Caraballo LD, Walkosz M, Ortega C, Trexler M, Tague N, Law B, Benman WKJ, Letendre J, Beal J, Wong WW. Nat Commun. 2019 Oct 24;10(1):4845. doi: 10.1038/s41467-019-12800-7. PubMed 31649244.
Backbone
  Vector backbone: pCAGGS
  Vector type: Mammalian Expression, Cre/Lox, Synthetic Biology
Growth in bacteria
  Bacterial resistance: Ampicillin, 100 μg/mL
  Growth temperature: 37°C
  Growth strain: NEB Stable
  Copy number: High Copy
Gene/Insert
  Gene/Insert name: Cre recombinase fragment aa257 to C-terminus
  Species: Synthetic
  Promoter: pCAG
  Tag / fusion protein: GAI (N terminal on insert); NLS (C terminal on insert)
  Cloning method: Restriction Enzyme; 5′ cloning site KpnI (not destroyed); 3′ cloning site EcoRI (not destroyed)
Terms and licenses: Academic/Nonprofit Terms; Industry Terms: Not Available to Industry
Depositor comments: Please visit https://www.biorxiv.org/content/10.1101/747121v1 for bioRxiv preprint.
How to cite: pBW2231_pCAG-PV1-GAI-L1-iCre-257C-NLS-BGHpA was a gift from Wilson Wong (Addgene plasmid # 108728 ; http://n2t.net/addgene:108728 ; RRID:Addgene_108728)
