>Addgene plasmid #108728 | pBW2231_pCAG-PV1-GAI-L1-iCre-257C-NLS-BGHpA | addgene partial sequence | sequence record 215972 | Addgene Partial NGS Result
GGGGCGGGGCCGCCTCGGGCCGGGGAGGGCTCGGGGGAGGGGCGCGGCGGCCCCCGGAGCGCCGGCGGCT
GTCGAGGCGCGGCGAGCCGCAGCCATTGCCTTTTATGGTAATCGTGCGAGAGGGCGCAGGGACTTCCTTT
GTCCCAAATCTGTGCGGAGCCGAAATCTGGGAGGCGCCGCCGCACCCCCTCTAGCGGGCGCGGGGCGAAG
CGGTGCGGCGCCGGCAGGAAGGAAATGGGCGGGGAGGGCCTTCGTGCGTCGCCGCGCCGCCGTCCCCTTC
TCCCTCTCCAGCCTCGGGGCTGTCCGCGGGGGGACGGCTGCCTTCGGGGGGGACGGGGCAGGGCGGGGTT
CGGCTTCTGGCGTGTGACCGGCGGCTCTAGAGCCTCTGCTAACCATGTTCATGCCTTCTTCTTTTTCCTA
CAGCTCCTGGGCAACGTGCTGGTTATTGTGCTGTCTCATCATTTTGGCAAAGAATTGATTAATTCGAGCG
AAGGCGCGCCCATTACTCGCATCCATTCTCAGGCTGTCTCGTCTCGTCTCGCACGCGTGCCGCCACCATG
AAGCGGGACCACCACCATCACCATCATCAGGACAAGAAAACCATGATGATGAACGAAGAGGACGACGGCA
ACGGCATGGACGAGCTGCTGGCTGTGCTGGGCTACAAAGTGCGGAGCAGCGAGATGGCCGACGTGGCCCA
GAAACTGGAACAGCTGGAAGTGATGATGAGCAACGTGCAGGAAGATGACCTGTCCCAGCTGGCCACCGAG
ACAGTGCACTACAACCCCGCCGAGCTGTACACCTGGCTGGACTCCATGCTGACCGACCTGAACTCCGGAG
GGTCTGGCTCCGGATCAAGTGGTGGCAGCGGTACCTCCACCCGGGCCCTGGAAGGGATCTTTGAGGCCAC
CCACCGCCTGATCTATGGTGCCAAGGATGACTCTGGGCAGAGATACCTGGCCTGGTCTGGCCACTCTGCC
AGAGTGGGTGCTGCCAGGGACATGGCCAGGGCTGGTGTGTCCATCCCTGAAATCATGCAGGCTGGTGGCT
GGACCAATGTGAACATTGTGATGAACTACATCAGAAACCTGGACTCTGAGACTGGGGCCATGGTGAGGCT
GCTCGAGGATGGGGACCCCAAGAAAAAGCGGAAGGTGTGAGAATTCCTGTGCCTTCTAGTTGCCAGCCAT
CTGTTGTTTGCCCCTCCCCCGTGCCTTCCTTGACCCTGGAAGGTGCCACTCCCACTGTCCTTTCCTAATA
AAATGAGGAAATTGCATCGCATTGTCTGAGTAGGTGTCATTCTATTCTGGGGGGTGGGGTGGGGCAGGAC
AGCAAGGGGGAGGATTGGGAAGACAATAGCAGGCATGCTGGGGATGCGGTGGGCTCTATGGCTTCTGAGG
CGGAAAGAACCAGCTGGGGCTCTAGGGGGTATCCCCACGCGCCCTGTAGCGTGTACCGCTGGGAGTTCGT
AGACGGAAACAAACGCAGAATCCAAGCGCGGCCGCCCAGGATACATAGATTACCACAACTCCGAGCCCTT
CCACCGCTAGCGCACTCCTCAGGTGCAGGCTGCCTATCAGAAGGTGGTGGCTGGTGTGGCCAATGCCCTG
GCTCACAAATACCACTGAGATCTTTTTCCCTCTGCCAAAAATTATGGGGACATCATGAAGCCCCTTGAGC
ATCTGACTTCTGGCTAATAAAGGAAATTTATTTTCATTGCAATAGTGTGTTGGAATTTTTTGTGTCTCTC
ACTCGGAAGGACATATGGGAGGGCAAATCATTTAAAACATCAGAATGAGTATTTGGTTTAGAGTTTGGCA
ACATATGCCCATATGCTGGCTGCCATGAACAAAGGTTGGCTATAAAGAGGTCATCAGTATATGAAACAGC
CCCCTGCTGTCCATTCCTTATTCCATAGAAAAGCCTTGACTTGAGGTTAGATTTTTTTTATATTTTGTTT
TGTGTTATTTTTTTCTTTAACATCCCTAAAATTTTCCTTACATGTTTTACTAGCCAGATTTTTCCTCCTC
TCCTGACTACTCCCAGTCATAGCTGTCCCTCTTCTCTTATGGAGATCCCTCGACCTGCAGCCCAAGCTTG
GCGTAATCATGGTCATAGCTGTTTCCTGTGTGAAATTGTTATCCGCTCACAATTCCACACAACATACGAG
CCGGAAGCATAAAGTGTAAAGCCTGGGGTGCCTAATGAGTGAGCTAACTCACATTAATTGCGTTGCGCTC
ACTGCCCGCTTTCCAGTCGGGAAACCTGTCGTGCCAGCGGATCCGCATCTCAATTAGTCAGCAACCATAG
TCCCGCCCCTAACTCCGCCCAGTTCCGCCCATTCTCCGCCCCATGGCTGACTAATTTTTTTTATTTATGC
AGAGGCCGAGGCCGCCTCGGCCTCTGAGCTATTCCAGAAGTAGTGAGGAGGCTTTTTTGGAGGCCTAGGC
TTTTGCAAAAAGCTAACTTGTTTATTGCAGCTTATAATGGTTACAAATAAAGCAATAGCATCACAAATTT
CACAAATAAAGCATTTTTTTCACTGCATTCTAGTTGTGGTTTGTCCAAACTCATCAATGTATCTTATCAT
GTCTGGATCCGCTGCATTAATGAATCGGCCAACGCGCGGGGAGAGGCGGTTTGCGTATTGGGCGCTCTTC
CGCTTCCTCGCTCACTGACTCGCTGCGCTCGGTCGTTCGGCTGCGGCGAGCGGTATCAGCTCACTCAAAG
GCGGTAATACGGTTATCCACAGAATCAGGGGATAACGCAGGAAAGAACATGTGAGCAAAAGGCCAGCAAA
AGGCCAGGAACCGTAAAAAGGCCGCGTTGCTGGCGTTTTTCCATAGGCTCCGCCCCCCTGACGAGCATCA
CAAAAATCGACGCTCAAGTCAGAGGTGGCGAAACCCGACAGGACTATAAAGATACCAGGCGTTTCCCCCT
GGAAGCTCCCTCGTGCGCTCTCCTGTTCCGACCCTGCCGCTTACCGGATACCTGTCCGCCTTTCTCCCTT
CGGGAAGCGTGGCGCTTTCTCATAGCTCACGCTGTAGGTATCTCAGTTCGGTGTAGGTCGTTCGCTCCAA
GCTGGGCTGTGTGCACGAACCCCCCGTTCAGCCCGACCGCTGCGCCTTATCCGGTAACTATCGTCTTGAG
TCCAACCCGGTAAGACACGACTTATCGCCACTGGCAGCAGCCACTGGTAACAGGATTAGCAGAGCGAGGT
ATGTAGGCGGTGCTACAGAGTTCTTGAAGTGGTGGCCTAACTACGGCTACACTAGAAGAACAGTATTTGG
TATCTGCGCTCTGCTGAAGCCAGTTACCTTCGGAAAAAGAGTTGGTAGCTCTTGATCCGGCAAACAAACC
ACCGCTGGTAGCGGTGGTTTTTTTGTTTGCAAGCAGCAGATTACGCGCAGAAAAAAAGGATCTCAAGAAG
ATCCTTTGATCTTTTCTACGGGGTCTGACGCTCAGTGGAACGAAAACTCACGTTAAGGGATTTTGGTCAT
GAGATTATCAAAAAGGATCTTCACCTAGATCCTTTTAAATTAAAAATGAAGTTTTAAATCAATCTAAAGT
ATATATGAGTAAACTTGGTCTGACAGTTACCAATGCTTAATCAGTGAGGCACCTATCTCAGCGATCTGTC
TATTTCGTTCATCCATAGTTGCCTGACTCCCCGTCGTGTAGATAACTACGATACGGGAGGGCTTACCATC
TGGCCCCAGTGCTGCAATGATACCGCGAGACCCACGCTCACCGGCTCCAGATTTATCAGCAATAAACCAG
CCAGCCGGAAGGGCCGAGCGCAGAAGTGGTCCTGCAACTTTATCCGCCTCCATCCAGTCTATTAATTGTT
GCCGGGAAGCTAGAGTAAGTAGTTCGCCAGTTAATAGTTTGCGCAACGTTGTTGCCATTGCTACAGGCAT
CGTGGTGTCACGCTCGTCGTTTGGTATGGCTTCATTCAGCTCCGGTTCCCAACGATCAAGGCGAGTTACA
TGATCCCCCATGTTGTGCAAAAAAGCGGTTAGCTCCTTCGGTCCTCCGATCGTTGTCAGAAGTAAGTTGG
CCGCAGTGTTATCACTCATGGTTATGGCAGCACTGCATAATTCTCTTACTGTCATGCCATCCGTAAGATG
CTTTTCTGTGACTGGTGAGTACTCAACCAAGTCATTCTGAGAATAGTGTATGCGGCGACCGAGTTGCTCT
TGCCCGGCGTCAATACGGGATAATACCGCGCCACATAGCAGAACTTTAAAAGTGCTCATCATTGGAAAAC
GTTCTTCGGGGCGAAAACTCTCAAGGATCTTACCGCTGTTGAGATCCAGTTCGATGTAACCCACTCGTGC
ACCCAACTGATCTTCAGCATCTTTTACTTTCACCAGCGTTTCTGGGTGAGCAAAAACAGGAAGGCAAAAT
GCCGCAAAAAAGGGAATAAGGGCGACACGGAAATGTTGAATACTCATACTCTTCCTTTTTCAATATTATT
GAAGCATTTATCAGGGTTATTGTCTCATGAGCGGATACATATTTGAATGTATTTAGAAAAATAAACAAAT
AGGGGTTCCGCGCACATTTCCCCGAAAAGTGCCACCTGGGTCGACATTGATTATTGACTAGTTATTAATA
GTAATCAATTACGGGGTCATTAGTTCATAGCCCATATATGGAGTTCCGCGTTACATAACTTACGGTAAAT
GGCCCGCCTGGCTGACCGCCCAACGACCCCCGCCCATTGACGTCAATAATGACGTATGTTCCCATAGTAA
CGCCAATAGGGACTTTCCATTGACGTCAATGGGTGGAGTATTTACGGTAAACTGCCCACTTGGCAGTACA
TCAAGTGTATCATATGCCAAGTACGCCCCCTATTGACGTCAATGACGGTAAATGGCCCGCCTGGCATTAT
GCCCAGTACATGACCTTATGGGACTTTCCTACTTGGCAGTACATCTACGTATTAGTCATCGCTATTACCA
TGGTCGAGGTGAGCCCCACGTTCTGCTTCACTCTCCCCATCTCCCCCCCCTCCCCACCCCCAATTTTGTA
TTTATTTATTTTTTAATTATTTTGTGCAGCGATGGGGGCGGGGGGGGGGGGGG
